Addgene plasmid #155208: 4E1H.95_LUMABS
Purpose: Expresses 4E1H.95_LUMABS sensor in E.coli
Depositing lab: Bruno Correia. Depositing organization: Swiss Federal Institute of Technology (EPFL). Publication: Bottom-up de novo design of functional proteins with complex structural features. Yang C, Sesterhenn F, Bonet J, van Aalen EA, Scheller L, Abriata LA, Cramer JT, Wen X, Rosset S, Georgeon S, Jardetzky T, Krey T, Fussenegger M, Merkx M, Correia BE. Nat Chem Biol. 2021 Apr;17(4):492-500. doi: 10.1038/s41589-020-00699-x. Epub 2021 Jan 4. PubMed 33398169.
Backbone
  Vector backbone: pET28a
Growth in bacteria
  Bacterial resistance: Kanamycin, 50 μg/mL
  Growth temperature: 37°C
  Growth strain: DH5alpha
  Copy number: Unknown
Gene/Insert
  Gene/Insert name: 4E1H.95_LUMABS
  Species: Synthetic
  Insert size (bp): 2340
  Tag / fusion protein: 6x His Tag (N terminal on insert)
Terms and licenses: Academic/Nonprofit Terms; Industry Terms: Not Available to Industry
How to cite: 4E1H.95_LUMABS was a gift from Bruno Correia (Addgene plasmid # 155208 ; http://n2t.net/addgene:155208 ; RRID:Addgene_155208)
