[The description below was written by a language model from this plasmid's Addgene catalogue record and pLannotate feature annotations shown in this document.]
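Description:
4E1H.95_LUMABS is a bacterial expression plasmid built on the pET28a backbone for producing a synthetic bioluminescent sensor protein in E. coli. It is maintained through a ColE1/pMB1-type origin accompanied by the rop gene and the pBR322 bom region, and it is selected with kanamycin via an aminoglycoside phosphotransferase gene. An f1 phage origin is also present. The feature table additionally flags short tetracycline-resistance fragments and an AmpR promoter fragment, which appear to be backbone remnants rather than functional markers.

Expression follows the standard pET arrangement: a T7 promoter with an adjacent lac operator, the T7 gene 10 ribosome binding site and a T7 terminator, with a plasmid-borne lacI gene supplying repressor. Transcription therefore depends on a host providing T7 RNA polymerase and can be relieved with IPTG. The catalogue lists a synthetic insert of about 2.3 kb with an N-terminal 6xHis tag. The annotated reading frame begins with a His-tag fragment and a thrombin cleavage site. These are followed by a segment matching part of yeast SHO1, then mNeonGreen, an unannotated stretch of roughly 700 bp, and a fragment of the Oplophorus luciferase catalytic subunit. A further short His-tag fragment is annotated near the C-terminal end.

Pairing a blue-emitting luciferase with a green fluorescent acceptor is consistent with a resonance-energy-transfer readout, in which the emission colour reports the conformation of the sensor. The de novo designed 4E1H.95 domain named in the title is not annotated and may lie in the unannotated region, though the record does not say so. The record also does not state the sensor's target analyte. The associated publication concerns de novo design of functional proteins.
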