Features (pLannotate 1.2.2; 23 found; start..end, strand, type, name):
      1..1083    +  CDS            lacI: lac repressor; lacI; The lac repressor binds to the lac operator to inhibit transcription in E. coli. This inhibition can be relieved by adding lactose or isopropyl-β-D-thiogalactopyranoside (IPTG).
   1096..1117    +  protein_bind   CAP binding site: CAP binding activates transcription in the presence of cAMP. E. coli catabolite activator protein
   1132..1423    +  CDS            TcR (fragment): tetracycline efflux protein; tet; confers resistance to tetracycline
   1495..1875    -  CDS            YPB1_ECOLX: Protein predicted: Swiss-Prot protein existence level 4. From Escherichia coli.
   1892..2083    +  CDS            rop: Rop protein, which maintains plasmids at low copy number; rop
   2185..2324    +  misc_feature   bom: basis of mobility region from pBR322
   2510..3098    -  rep_origin     ori: high-copy-number ColE1/pMB1/pBR322/pUC origin of replication
   3220..4035    +  CDS            KanR: aminoglycoside phosphotransferase; aph(3')-Ia; confers resistance to kanamycin in bacteria or G418 (Geneticin®) in eukaryotes
   4044..4101    -  promoter       AmpR promoter (fragment): bla
   4154..4582    -  rep_origin     f1 ori (sequence partly withheld): f1 bacteriophage origin of replication; arrow indicates direction of (+) strand synthesis
   4619..4666    -  terminator     T7 terminator: transcription terminator for bacteriophage T7 RNA polymerase
   4674..4723    -  CDS            SET1 (fragment): solubility-enhancement tag derived from T7 phage gene 10B
   4733..4750    -  CDS            9xHis (fragment): 9xHis affinity tag
   4856..5383    -  CDS            LUCI_OPLGR (fragment): Experimental evidence at protein level: Swiss-Prot protein existence level 1. Catalytic subunit of oplophorus-luciferin 2-monooxygenase. Oxidoreductase that converts coelenterazine (the oplophorus luciferin) to coelenteramide under emission of blue light with a maximum at 454 nm. Is also active with bisdeoxycoelenterazine. From Oplophorus gracilirostris (Luminous shrimp).
   6125..6832    -  CDS            mNeonGreen: mNeonGreen is a basic (constitutively fluorescent) green/yellow fluorescent protein published in 2013, derived from Branchiostoma lanceolatum. It is reported to be a very rapidly-maturing monomer with moderate acid sensitivity.
   6860..7069    -  CDS            SHO1 (fragment): SHO1_YEAST - Also known as SSU81. Experimental evidence at protein level: Swiss-Prot protein existence level 1. Plasma membrane osmosensor that activates the high osmolarity glycerol (HOG) MAPK signaling pathway in response to high osmolarity. Detects changes in external osmolarity and activates PBS2 through the stimulation of STE11 and targets PBS2 to the plasma membrane. PBS2 activation leads to changes in glycerol production that helps to balance the intracellular and external osmotic pressures. Activates also HOG1 in response to heat stress and mediates resistance to oxidative stress. Invo
   7082..7099    -  CDS            thrombin site: thrombin recognition and cleavage site
   7110..7126    -  CDS            capTEV™ (fragment): composite tag for in vivo biotinylation, TEV protease cleavage, and 6xHis tagging
   7145..7167    -  RBS            RBS: efficient ribosome binding site from bacteriophage T7 gene 10 (Olins and Rangwala, 1989)
   7182..7206    -  protein_bind   lac operator: The lac repressor binds to the lac operator to inhibit transcription in E. coli. This inhibition can be relieved by adding lactose or isopropyl-β-D-thiogalactopyranoside (IPTG). lac repressor encoded by lacI
   7207..7225    -  promoter       T7 promoter: promoter for bacteriophage T7 RNA polymerase
   7247..7526    +  CDS            TcR (fragment): tetracycline efflux protein; tet; confers resistance to tetracycline
   7534..7611    +  promoter       lacI promoter: lacI
>Addgene plasmid #155208 | 4E1H.95_LUMABS | addgene full sequence | sequence record 308004 | Addgene NGS Result
GTGAAACCAGTAACGTTATACGATGTCGCAGAGTATGCCGGTGTCTCTTATCAGACCGTTTCCCGCGTGG
TGAACCAGGCCAGCCACGTTTCTGCGAAAACGCGGGAAAAAGTGGAAGCGGCGATGGCGGAGCTGAATTA
CATTCCCAACCGCGTGGCACAACAACTGGCGGGCAAACAGTCGTTGCTGATTGGCGTTGCCACCTCCAGT
CTGGCCCTGCACGCGCCGTCGCAAATTGTCGCGGCGATTAAATCTCGCGCCGATCAACTGGGTGCCAGCG
TGGTGGTGTCGATGGTAGAACGAAGCGGCGTCGAAGCCTGTAAAGCGGCGGTGCACAATCTTCTCGCGCA
ACGCGTCAGTGGGCTGATCATTAACTATCCGCTGGATGACCAGGATGCCATTGCTGTGGAAGCTGCCTGC
ACTAATGTTCCGGCGTTATTTCTTGATGTCTCTGACCAGACACCCATCAACAGTATTATTTTCTCCCATG
AAGACGGTACGCGACTGGGCGTGGAGCATCTGGTCGCATTGGGTCACCAGCAAATCGCGCTGTTAGCGGG
CCCATTAAGTTCTGTCTCGGCGCGTCTGCGTCTGGCTGGCTGGCATAAATATCTCACTCGCAATCAAATT
CAGCCGATAGCGGAACGGGAAGGCGACTGGAGTGCCATGTCCGGTTTTCAACAAACCATGCAAATGCTGA
ATGAGGGCATCGTTCCCACTGCGATGCTGGTTGCCAACGATCAGATGGCGCTGGGCGCAATGCGCGCCAT
TACCGAGTCCGGGCTGCGCGTTGGTGCGGATATCTCGGTAGTGGGATACGACGATACCGAAGACAGCTCA
TGTTATATCCCGCCGTTAACCACCATCAAACAGGATTTTCGCCTGCTGGGGCAAACCAGCGTGGACCGCT
TGCTGCAACTCTCTCAGGGCCAGGCGGTGAAGGGCAATCAGCTGTTGCCCGTCTCACTGGTGAAAAGAAA
AACCACCCTGGCGCCCAATACGCAAACCGCCTCTCCCCGCGCGTTGGCCGATTCATTAATGCAGCTGGCA
CGACAGGTTTCCCGACTGGAAAGCGGGCAGTGAGCGCAACGCAATTAATGTAAGTTAGCTCACTCATTAG
GCACCGGGATCTCGACCGATGCCCTTGAGAGCCTTCAACCCAGTCAGCTCCTTCCGGTGGGCGCGGGGCA
TGACTATCGTCGCCGCACTTATGACTGTCTTCTTTATCATGCAACTCGTAGGACAGGTGCCGGCAGCGCT
CTGGGTCATTTTCGGCGAGGACCGCTTTCGCTGGAGCGCGACGATGATCGGCCTGTCGCTTGCGGTATTC
GGAATCTTGCACGCCCTCGCTCAAGCCTTCGTCACTGGTCCCGCCACCAAACGTTTCGGCGAGAAGCAGG
CCATTATCGCCGGCATGGCGGCCCCACGGGTGCGCATGATCGTGCTCCTGTCGTTGAGGACCCGGCTAGG
CTGGCGGGGTTGCCTTACTGGTTAGCAGAATGAATCACCGATACGCGAGCGAACGTGAAGCGACTGCTGC
TGCAAAACGTCTGCGACCTGAGCAACAACATGAATGGTCTTCGGTTTCCGTGTTTCGTAAAGTCTGGAAA
CGCGGAAGTCAGCGCCCTGCACCATTATGTTCCGGATCTGCATCGCAGGATGCTGCTGGCTACCCTGTGG
AACACCTACATCTGTATTAACGAAGCGCTGGCATTGACCCTGAGTGATTTTTCTCTGGTCCCGCCGCATC
CATACCGCCAGTTGTTTACCCTCACAACGTTCCAGTAACCGGGCATGTTCATCATCAGTAACCCGTATCG
TGAGCATCCTCTCTCGTTTCATCGGTATCATTACCCCCATGAACAGAAATCCCCCTTACACGGAGGCATC
AGTGACCAAACAGGAAAAAACCGCCCTTAACATGGCCCGCTTTATCAGAAGCCAGACATTAACGCTTCTG
GAGAAACTCAACGAGCTGGACGCGGATGAACAGGCAGACATCTGTGAATCGCTTCACGACCACGCTGATG
AGCTTTACCGCAGCTGCCTCGCGCGTTTCGGTGATGACGGTGAAAACCTCTGACACATGCAGCTCCCGGA
GACGGTCACAGCTTGTCTGTAAGCGGATGCCGGGAGCAGACAAGCCCGTCAGGGCGCGTCAGCGGGTGTT
GGCGGGTGTCGGGGCGCAGCCATGACCCAGTCACGTAGCGATAGCGGAGTGTATACTGGCTTAACTATGC
GGCATCAGAGCAGATTGTACTGAGAGTGCACCATTGCGGTGTGAAATACCGCACAGATGCGTAAGGAGAA
AATACCGCATCAGGCGCTCTTCCGCTTCCTCGCTCACTGACTCGCTGCGCTCGGTCGTTCGGCTGCGGCG
AGCGGTATCAGCTCACTCAAAGGCGGTAATACGGTTATCCACAGAATCAGGGGATAACGCAGGAAAGAAC
ATGTGAGCAAAAGGCCAGCAAAAGGCCAGGAACCGTAAAAAGGCCGCGTTGCTGGCGTTTTTCCATAGGC
TCCGCCCCCCTGACGAGCATCACAAAAATCGACGCTCAAGTCAGAGGTGGCGAAACCCGACAGGACTATA
AAGATACCAGGCGTTTCCCCCTGGAAGCTCCCTCGTGCGCTCTCCTGTTCCGACCCTGCCGCTTACCGGA
TACCTGTCCGCCTTTCTCCCTTCGGGAAGCGTGGCGCTTTCTCATAGCTCACGCTGTAGGTATCTCAGTT
CGGTGTAGGTCGTTCGCTCCAAGCTGGGCTGTGTGCACGAACCCCCCGTTCAGCCCGACCGCTGCGCCTT
ATCCGGTAACTATCGTCTTGAGTCCAACCCGGTAAGACACGACTTATCGCCACTGGCAGCAGCCACTGGT
AACAGGATTAGCAGAGCGAGGTATGTAGGCGGTGCTACAGAGTTCTTGAAGTGGTGGCCTAACTACGGCT
ACACTAGAAGGACAGTATTTGGTATCTGCGCTCTGCTGAAGCCAGTTACCTTCGGAAAAAGAGTTGGTAG
CTCTTGATCCGGCAAACAAACCACCGCTGGTAGCGGTGGTTTTTTTGTTTGCAAGCAGCAGATTACGCGC
AGAAAAAAAGGATCTCAAGAAGATCCTTTGATCTTTTCTACGGGGTCTGACGCTCAGTGGAACGAAAACT
CACGTTAAGGGATTTTGGTCATGAACAATAAAACTGTCTGCTTACATAAACAGTAATACAAGGGGTGTTA
TGAGCCATATTCAACGGGAAACGTCTTGCTCTAGGCCGCGATTAAATTCCAACATGGATGCTGATTTATA
TGGGTATAAATGGGCTCGCGATAATGTCGGGCAATCAGGTGCGACAATCTATCGATTGTATGGGAAGCCC
GATGCGCCAGAGTTGTTTCTGAAACATGGCAAAGGTAGCGTTGCCAATGATGTTACAGATGAGATGGTCA
GACTAAACTGGCTGACGGAATTTATGCCTCTTCCGACCATCAAGCATTTTATCCGTACTCCTGATGATGC
ATGGTTACTCACCACTGCGATCCCCGGGAAAACAGCATTCCAGGTATTAGAAGAATATCCTGATTCAGGT
GAAAATATTGTTGATGCGCTGGCAGTGTTCCTGCGCCGGTTGCATTCGATTCCTGTTTGTAATTGTCCTT
TTAACAGCGATCGCGTATTTCGTCTCGCTCAGGCGCAATCACGAATGAATAACGGTTTGGTTGATGCGAG
TGATTTTGATGACGAGCGTAATGGCTGGCCTGTTGAACAAGTCTGGAAAGAAATGCATAAACTTTTGCCA
TTCTCACCGGATTCAGTCGTCACTCATGGTGATTTCTCACTTGATAACCTTATTTTTGACGAGGGGAAAT
TAATAGGTTGTATTGATGTTGGACGAGTCGGAATCGCAGACCGATACCAGGATCTTGCCATCCTATGGAA
CTGCCTCGGTGAGTTTTCTCCTTCATTACAGAAACGGCTTTTTCAAAAATATGGTATTGATAATCCTGAT
ATGAATAAATTGCAGTTTCATTTGATGCTCGATGAGTTTTTCTAAGAATTAATTCATGAGCGGATACATA
TTTGAATGTATTTAGAAAAATAAACAAATAGGGGTTCCGCGCACATTTCCCCGAAAAGTGCCACCTAAAT
TGTAAGCGTTAATATTTTGTTAAAATTCGCGTTAAATTTTTGTTAAATCAGCTCATTTTTTAACCAATAG
GCCGAAATCGGCAAAATCCCTTATAAATCAAAAGAATAGACCGAGATAGGGT
[37 nt withheld, positions 4253-4289]
AAAGAACGTGGACTCCAACGTCAAAGG
[49 nt withheld, positions 4317-4365]
T
[91 nt withheld, positions 4367-4457]
G
[124 nt withheld, positions 4459-4582]
CCCATTCGCCAATCCGGATATAGTTCCTCCTTTCAGCAAAAAACCCCTCAAGACCCGTTTAGAGGCCCCA
AGGGGTTATGCTAGTTATTGCTCAGCGGTGGCAGCAGCCAACTCAGCTTCCTTTCGGGCTTTGTTAGCAG
CCGGATCTCAGTGGTGGTGGTGGTGGTGCTCGAGTGCGGCCGCCTATTATTTTTCAAACTGCGGATGGCT
CCAGCTTCCTCCCACGGGTAGGGGTGGCAGCGGCTTTGAACGAATAGATCCTCCACCGCTAGAAGCTAAT
ATTCTTTCGCACAGTCGCCAACCCGTAACCCCGTTTATCGTAACTCTGAACAGAAGGCTGCCATCTGGGT
TTATCAAGCGCTCATCAATGATTTTATTACCATTCCAGAGCGTCCCGGTAACCGTAATTTTTTTACCGTC
GAACACCGCAATACCTTCATAAGGACGCCCAAAGTAATCGATCATATTCGGAGTAACGCCATCGATAACG
AGGGTGCCATAGTGCAGTATAACCTTGAAGTGATGATCGTCTACTGGGTACACCACTTTGAATATTTTTT
CTATCTGCCCCATCTGATCACCAGAAAGACCTTCGTACGGGATAATGACGTGGATATCGATTTTCAGACC
ATTCTCTCCCGACAGAACGATGCGCTGAATTGGCGTGACACTCACCCCCAGGTTTTGAAACAGGCTGCTA
ACCCCGCCCTGTTCAAGCACTTGGTCCAGGTTATAGCCGGCGGTCTGGCGCCAATCACCGACAAAATCTT
CAAGAGTAAATACCATGCTGCCTCCACTAGTACCAACCTT
[174 nt withheld, positions 5393-5566]
CCCGCCAGAGCCACCAGATCCGCCACTTCCACCTGAACCACCGGAACCTCCACTTCCCGCTTTAGCCGCT
GCCTCCTTGGCGGCCGCCTCTTTGGCTGCCGCCTCTTTTGCTGCCGCTTCCTTAGCGGCAGCTTCCTTCG
CCGCCGCCTCAGCACCAGAACCCCCGCTTCCGCCACTCCCTCCGCTGCCCCCGGAACCACCGGATCCGGC
CTTCGCCGCAGCCTCTTTTGCTGCGGCCTCTTTTGCCGCAGCTTCTTTCGCTGCGGCTTCTTTAGCCGCG
GCTTCTTTAGCGGCTGCTTCTGCACCACTACCTCCTGAACCCCCAGAACCTCCCGAGCCGCCAGAACCGC
CAGAACCCCCACCTACCTT
[174 nt withheld, positions 5936-6109]
GGTACCTCCGCCCGACTTATACAGTTCGTCCATTCCCATGACATCCGTAAATGCCTTCTGCCATTCCTTG
AAATTGAGCTCCGTTTTAGAATGTTTCAGTTCGGTTTTACGGAACACATACATCGGCTGGTTTTTCAGAT
AATTCGCAGCCATTGGCTTTGCAAACGTGTAGGTCGTGCGGGCCGTTGAACGATAGCGTTTCCCGTTTCC
TGTTGTATAGGACCACTTAAAAGTAGAAATGATAGTTTTATCGTTTGGATACGTTTTCTTGGATCGGCAC
CAATCAGCAGCGGTGAGGCTGTTTGTCATGACTGGGCCATCCGCTGGGAATCCAGTTCCCTTCACCTGCG
CTTCTCCCTTTATATGGCTACCCTCATAGGTGTACCTGTAATTTACCGTCAAAGACGCCCCATCTTCAAA
CTGCATGGTCCGATGCACTTGATATCCTGAGCCATCTACCATTGCGGCCTGAAAAGGGCTCATGCCATCC
GGGTATGGAAGATACTGATGGAAACCATAACCTATATGCGGCACCAGGATCCAGGGCGAGAACTGCAGAT
CACCCTTTGTGCTTTTAAGATTCAACTCCTCATATCCATCGTTAGGGTTCCCCGTACCCTGACCTACCAT
GTCGAAATCCACTCCGTTTATGCTCCCAAAAATATGAAGCTCATGTGTGGCAGGCAGAGAAGCCATATTG
TCTTCTTCACCTTTACTTACCATATGGCTGCCTGAGCCTCCCGAGCCGCCCCGATGCATTTCCTCAGGAC
CGTCAATCAACTGAACATAATTCGACGGGATGATGCCTGTCTCTCCATTGGCGCGGCGGGCTTTCCACCA
CCGCCCCTCAATGTCTGATACCTGAAGGATTTCATTTTGTTCGAATGAGATTTCGTATGCGTCATCATCA
TCTGCATCATAGGGATAGAGCGCCTTCGCCTTGTATATAAAGTTGTCGTCGCTAGCCATATGGCTGCCGC
GCGGCACCAGGCCGCTGCTGTGATGATGATGATGATGGCTGCTGCCCATGGTATATCTCCTTCTTAAAGT
TAAACAAAATTATTTCTAGAGGGGAATTGTTATCCGCTCACAATTCCCCTATAGTGAGTCGTATTAATTT
CGCGGGATCGAGATCTCGATCCTCTACGCCGGACGCATCGTGGCCGGCATCACCGGCGCCACAGGTGCGG
TTGCTGGCGCCTATATCGCCGACATCACCGATGGGGAAGATCGGGCTCGCCACTTCGGGCTCATGAGCGC
TTGTTTCGGCGTGGGTATGGTGGCAGGCCCCGTGGCCGGGGGACTGTTGGGCGCCATCTCCTTGCATGCA
CCATTCCTTGCGGCGGCGGTGCTCAACGGCCTCAACCTACTACTGGGCTGCTTCCTAATGCAGGAGTCGC
ATAAGGGAGAGCGTCGAGATCCCGGACACCATCGAATGGCGCAAAACCTTTCGCGGTATGGCATGATAGC
GCCCGGAAGAGAGTCAATTCAGGGTGGTGAAT
