>Addgene plasmid #155208 | 4E1H.95_LUMABS | depositor partial sequence | sequence record 300342 | 4E1H.95_LUMABS sequence 2340 bps
ATGGGCAGCAGCCATCATCATCATCATCACAGCAGCGGCCTGGTGCCGCGCGGCAGCCATATGGCTAGCG
ACGACAACTTTATATACAAGGCGAAGGCGCTCTATCCCTATGATGCAGATGATGATGACGCATACGAAAT
CTCATTCGAACAAAATGAAATCCTTCAGGTATCAGACATTGAGGGGCGGTGGTGGAAAGCCCGCCGCGCC
AATGGAGAGACAGGCATCATCCCGTCGAATTATGTTCAGTTGATTGACGGTCCTGAGGAAATGCATCGGG
GCGGCTCGGGAGGCTCAGGCAGCCATATGGTAAGTAAAGGTGAAGAAGACAATATGGCTTCTCTGCCTGC
CACACATGAGCTTCATATTTTTGGGAGCATAAACGGAGTGGATTTCGACATGGTAGGTCAGGGTACGGGG
AACCCTAACGATGGATATGAGGAGTTGAATCTTAAAAGCACAAAGGGTGATCTGCAGTTCTCGCCCTGGA
TCCTGGTGCCGCATATAGGTTATGGTTTCCATCAGTATCTTCCATACCCGGATGGCATGAGCCCTTTTCA
GGCCGCAATGGTAGATGGCTCAGGATATCAAGTGCATCGGACCATGCAGTTTGAAGATGGGGCGTCTTTG
ACGGTAAATTACAGGTACACCTATGAGGGTAGCCATATAAAGGGAGAAGCGCAGGTGAAGGGAACTGGAT
TCCCAGCGGATGGCCCAGTCATGACAAACAGCCTCACCGCTGCTGATTGGTGCCGATCCAAGAAAACGTA
TCCAAACGATAAAACTATCATTTCTACTTTTAAGTGGTCCTATACAACAGGAAACGGGAAACGCTATCGT
TCAACGGCCCGCACGACCTACACGTTTGCAAAGCCAATGGCTGCGAATTATCTGAAAAACCAGCCGATGT
ATGTGTTCCGTAAAACCGAACTGAAACATTCTAAAACGGAGCTCAATTTCAAGGAATGGCAGAAGGCATT
TACGGATGTCATGGGAATGGACGAACTGTATAAGTCGGGCGGAGGTACC
[174 nt withheld, positions 1030-1203]
AAGGTAGGTGGGGGTTCTGGCGGTTCTGGCGGCTCGGGAGGTTCTGGGGGTTCAGGAGGTAGTGGTGCAG
AAGCAGCCGCTAAAGAAGCCGCGGCTAAAGAAGCCGCAGCGAAAGAAGCTGCGGCAAAAGAGGCCGCAGC
AAAAGAGGCTGCGGCGAAGGCCGGATCCGGTGGTTCCGGGGGCAGCGGAGGGAGTGGCGGAAGCGGGGGT
TCTGGTGCTGAGGCGGCGGCGAAGGAAGCTGCCGCTAAGGAAGCGGCAGCAAAAGAGGCGGCAGCCAAAG
AGGCGGCCGCCAAGGAGGCAGCGGCTAAAGCGGGAAGTGGAGGTTCCGGTGGTTCAGGTGGAAGTGGCGG
ATCTGGTGGCTCTGGCGGG
[174 nt withheld, positions 1573-1746]
AAGGTTGGTACTAGTGGAGGCAGCATGGTATTTACTCTTGAAGATTTTGTCGGTGATTGGCGCCAGACCG
CCGGCTATAACCTGGACCAAGTGCTTGAACAGGGCGGGGTTAGCAGCCTGTTTCAAAACCTGGGGGTGAG
TGTCACGCCAATTCAGCGCATCGTTCTGTCGGGAGAGAATGGTCTGAAAATCGATATCCACGTCATTATC
CCGTACGAAGGTCTTTCTGGTGATCAGATGGGGCAGATAGAAAAAATATTCAAAGTGGTGTACCCAGTAG
ACGATCATCACTTCAAGGTTATACTGCACTATGGCACCCTCGTTATCGATGGCGTTACTCCGAATATGAT
CGATTACTTTGGGCGTCCTTATGAAGGTATTGCGGTGTTCGACGGTAAAAAAATTACGGTTACCGGGACG
CTCTGGAATGGTAATAAAATCATTGATGAGCGCTTGATAAACCCAGATGGCAGCCTTCTGTTCAGAGTTA
CGATAAACGGGGTTACGGGTTGGCGACTGTGCGAAAGAATATTAGCTTCTAGCGGTGGAGGATCTATTCG
TTCAAAGCCGCTGCCACCCCTACCCGTGTAATAG
